Addgene plasmid #179025: pBBK41 pHomL-TEF2p-GFPdropout-Link-3HA-SSA1t-HomR (AmpR)
Purpose: (Empty Backbone) Parent vector for markerless yeast integration cassettes with C-terminal 3xHemagglutinin-tagged genes
Depositing lab: Vincent Martin. Depositing organization: Concordia University. Publication: The MyLo CRISPR-Cas9 Toolkit: A Markerless Yeast Localization and Overexpression CRISPR-Cas9 Toolkit. Bean BDM, Whiteway M, Martin VJJ. G3 (Bethesda). 2022 Jun 16. pii: 6609175. doi: 10.1093/g3journal/jkac154. PubMed 35708612.
Backbone
  Vector backbone: pYTK089 (ColE1, AmpR)
  Vector type: Yeast Expression
Growth in bacteria
  Bacterial resistance: Ampicillin, 100 μg/mL
  Growth temperature: 37°C
  Growth strain: DH5alpha
  Copy number: High Copy
Gene/Insert
  Gene/Insert name: None
Terms and licenses: Academic/Nonprofit Terms; Industry Terms: Not Available to Industry
Depositor comments: Part of the Markerless Yeast Localization and Overexpression (MyLO) CRISPR-Cas9 Toolkit. Vector cloned using BsaI Golden Gate cloning
How to cite: pBBK41 pHomL-TEF2p-GFPdropout-Link-3HA-SSA1t-HomR (AmpR) was a gift from Vincent Martin (Addgene plasmid # 179025 ; http://n2t.net/addgene:179025 ; RRID:Addgene_179025)
