[The description below was written by a language model from this plasmid's Addgene catalogue record and pLannotate feature annotations shown in this document.]
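Description:
pBBK41 pHomL-TEF2p-GFPdropout-Link-3HA-SSA1t-HomR (AmpR) is an empty parent vector from the Markerless Yeast Localization and Overexpression (MyLO) CRISPR-Cas9 toolkit, built on the pYTK089 backbone by BsaI Golden Gate assembly. It is maintained in E. coli as a high-copy plasmid through a ColE1/pUC-type origin and is selected with ampicillin via the β-lactamase gene and its native promoter. The record lists no insert, consistent with its role as a recipient backbone.

As the name indicates, the payload is an integration cassette bounded by left and right homology arms (HomL and HomR). It contains the yeast TEF2 promoter, a GFP dropout placeholder, a linker followed by a triple hemagglutinin epitope, and the SSA1 terminator. The annotated table confirms the dropout element as a superfolder GFP coding sequence followed by the bacterial rrnB T1 and T7Te terminators. Such dropout cassettes are normally used as a visual screen in E. coli, with correct clones losing fluorescence when a gene of interest replaces the GFP. A replacing open reading frame would be expressed from TEF2p as a C-terminal 3xHA fusion. The TEF2 promoter, linker-3HA and SSA1 terminator were not picked up by the automated annotation.

The only yeast-related features annotated are short fragments of ARS1, the HIS3 promoter and the HIS3 coding sequence on either side of the cassette. Their positions suggest they lie within the homology arms rather than forming a functional origin or auxotrophic marker, though the record does not name the genomic target locus. This fits the stated purpose of markerless chromosomal integration, in which CRISPR-Cas9 cleavage rather than a selectable marker drives uptake of the cassette.
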