Features (pLannotate 1.2.2; 11 found; start..end, strand, type, name):
      1..861     -  CDS            AmpR: β-lactamase; bla; confers resistance to ampicillin, carbenicillin, and related antibiotics
    862..966     -  promoter       AmpR promoter: bla
   1069..1657    +  rep_origin     ori: high-copy-number ColE1/pMB1/pBR322/pUC origin of replication
   2391..2510    +  rep_origin     ARS1 (fragment): S. cerevisiae autonomously replicating sequence ARS1/ARS416
   2515..2561    +  promoter       HIS3 promoter (fragment): S. cerevisiae HIS3
   2562..2624    +  CDS            HIS3 (fragment): imidazoleglycerol-phosphate dehydratase, required for histidine biosynthesis; S. cerevisiae HIS3; yeast auxotrophic marker
   3704..4417    +  CDS            superfolder GFP: GFP variant that folds robustly even when fused to poorly folded proteins (Pédelacq et al., 2006)
   4429..4500    +  terminator     rrnB T1 terminator: transcription terminator T1 from the E. coli rrnB gene
   4516..4543    +  terminator     T7Te terminator: phage T7 early transcription terminator
   5705..5731    +  rep_origin     ARS1 (fragment): S. cerevisiae autonomously replicating sequence ARS1/ARS416
   5828..5949    +  CDS            HIS3 (fragment): imidazoleglycerol-phosphate dehydratase, required for histidine biosynthesis; S. cerevisiae HIS3; yeast auxotrophic marker
>Addgene plasmid #179025 | pBBK41 pHomL-TEF2p-GFPdropout-Link-3HA-SSA1t-HomR (AmpR) | addgene full sequence | sequence record 360775 | Addgene NGS Result
TTACCAATGCTTAATCAGTGAGGCACCTATCTCAGCGATCTGTCTATTTCGTTCATCCATAGTTGCCTGA
CTCCCCGTCGTGTAGATAACTACGATACGGGAGGGCTTACCATCTGGCCCCAGTGCTGCAATGATACCGC
GGGACCCACGCTCACCGGCTCCAGATTTATCAGCAATAAACCAGCCAGCCGGAAGGGCCGAGCGCAGAAG
TGGTCCTGCAACTTTATCCGCCTCCATCCAGTCTATTAATTGTTGCCGGGAAGCTAGAGTAAGTAGTTCG
CCAGTTAATAGTTTGCGCAACGTTGTTGCCATTGCTACAGGCATCGTGGTGTCACGCTCGTCGTTTGGTA
TGGCTTCATTCAGCTCCGGTTCCCAACGATCAAGGCGAGTTACATGATCCCCCATGTTGTGCAAAAAAGC
GGTTAGCTCCTTCGGTCCTCCGATCGTTGTCAGAAGTAAGTTGGCCGCAGTGTTATCACTCATGGTTATG
GCAGCACTGCATAATTCTCTTACTGTCATGCCATCCGTAAGATGCTTTTCTGTGACTGGTGAGTACTCAA
CCAAGTCATTCTGAGAATAGTGTATGCGGCGACCGAGTTGCTCTTGCCCGGCGTCAATACGGGATAATAC
CGCGCCACATAGCAGAACTTTAAAAGTGCTCATCATTGGAAAACGTTCTTCGGGGCGAAAACTCTCAAGG
ATCTTACCGCTGTTGAGATCCAGTTCGATGTAACCCACTCGTGCACCCAACTGATCTTCAGCATCTTTTA
CTTTCACCAGCGTTTCTGGGTGAGCAAAAACAGGAAGGCAAAATGCCGCAAAAAAGGGAATAAGGGCGAC
ACGGAAATGTTGAATACTCATACTCTTCCTTTTTCAATATTATTGAAGCATTTATCAGGGTTATTGTCTC
ATGAGCGGATACATATTTGAATGTATTTAGAAAAATAAACAAATAGGGGTTCCGCGCACATTTCCCCGAA
AAGTGCCACCTGTCATGACCAAAATCCCTTAACGTGAGTTTTCGTTCCACTGAGCGTCAGACCCCGTAGA
AAAGATCAAAGGATCTTCTTGAGATCCTTTTTTTCTGCGCGTAATCTGCTGCTTGCAAACAAAAAAACCA
CCGCTACCAGCGGTGGTTTGTTTGCCGGATCAAGAGCTACCAACTCTTTTTCCGAAGGTAACTGGCTTCA
GCAGAGCGCAGATACCAAATACTGTTCTTCTAGTGTAGCCGTAGTTAGGCCACCACTTCAAGAACTCTGT
AGCACCGCCTACATACCTCGCTCTGCTAATCCTGTTACCAGTGGCTGCTGCCAGTGGCGATAAGTCGTGT
CTTACCGGGTTGGACTCAAGACGATAGTTACCGGATAAGGCGCAGCGGTCGGGCTGAACGGGGGGTTCGT
GCACACAGCCCAGCTTGGAGCGAACGACCTACACCGAACTGAGATACCTACAGCGTGAGCTATGAGAAAG
CGCCACGCTTCCCGAAGGGAGAAAGGCGGACAGGTATCCGGTAAGCGGCAGGGTCGGAACAGGAGAGCGC
ACGAGGGAGCTTCCAGGGGGAAACGCCTGGTATCTTTATAGTCCTGTCGGGTTTCGCCACCTCTGACTTG
AGCGTCGATTTTTGTGATGCTCGTCAGGGGGGCGGAGCCTATGGAAAAACGCCAGCAACGCGGCCTTTTT
ACGGTTCCTGGCCTTTTGCTGGCCTTTTGCTCACATGTTCTTTCCTGCGTTATCCCCTGATTCTGTGGAT
AACCGTGCGGCCGCCAATGTTATCTATTGGCAGATGTTCATACGGGGCTTTCAAATATTGATGAAATTAT
GTGATGTTTAGAAGAAGATTCGAACTGTTTTCAGTAGATTTGGTAACTGTGCAACCATAACTCATGCCCC
CTATTTATCGGCATTGAGATTGTAAAGGAAGTAAAACGCATTTTTGCAGATCTGTTCTCTTATGTATTTT
TAATCGTCCTTGTATGGAAGTATCAAAGGGGACGTTCTTCACCTCCTTGGAAAACGCAAACTTTCTTTTT
GCCTATCACAGTATCTTATCGAGCTAACTATTTTCGACACACATGAAAAAGCAGAAATATTAACGAAAAA
GAAAAGAAAGACCATGTCATGTACGGGCAATCAGAATATGCAAGATGAGCGGGAACGGGCGAAATGTGCA
CGCGCACAACTTACGAAACGCGGATGAGTCACTGACAGCCACCGCAGAGGTTCTGACTCCTACTGAGCTC
TATTGGAGGTGGCAGAACCGGTAATCCCACAGTGAGCAACTTGACAAACCAACAGATATAGGCTGTGTCT
TAAAATATACCATCCAATACCTTGATGAACTTTTCAAAGATGACTAAAATAAGTGAAATTTCAACATTAA
CTTCGAGCTGTAAACACAGTGGTTTCTTTGCATAAACACCATCAGCCTCAAGTCGTCAAGTAAAGATTTC
GTGTTCATGCAGATAGATAACAATCTATATGTTGATAATTAGCGTTGCCTCATCAATGCGTACACGAAGA
ATATACTAAAAAATGAGCAGGCAAGATAAACGAAGGCAAAGATGACAGAGCAGAAAGCCCTAGTAAAGCG
TATTACAAATGAAACCAAGATTCAGATTGCGATCCCTGAATTCGCATCTAGATGGTAGAGCCACAAACAG
CCGGTACAAGCAACGATCTCCAGGACCATCTGAATCATGCGCGGATGACACGAACTCACGACGGCGATCA
CAGACATTAACCCACAGTACAGACACTGCGACAACGTGGCAATTCGTCGCAATACCGTCTCACTGAACTG
GCCGATAATTGCAGACGAACGTTGATAGGTCAAGATCAATGTAAACAATTACTTTGTTATGTAGAGTTTT
TTTAGCTACCTATATTCCACCATAACATCAATCATGCGGTTGCTGGTGTATTTACCAATAATGTTTAATG
TATATATATATATATATATATGGGGCCGTATACTTACATATAGTAGATGTCAAGCGTAGGCGCTTCCCCT
GCCGGCTGTGAGGGCGCCATAACCAAGGTATCTATAGACCGCCAATCAGCAAACTACCTCCGTACATTCA
TGTTGCACCCACACATTTATACACCCAGACCGCGACAAATTACCCATAAGGTTGTTTGTGACGGCGTCGT
ACAAGAGAACGTGGGAACTTTTTAGGCTCACCAAAAAAGAAAGAAAAAATACGAGTTGCTGACAGAAGCC
TCAAGAAAAAAAAAATTCTTCTTCGACTATGCTGGAGGCAGAGATGATCGAGCCGGTAGTTAACTATATA
TAGCTAAATTGGTTCCATCACCTTCTTTTCTGGTGTCGCTCCTTCTAGTGCTATTTCTGGCTTTTCCTAT
TTTTTTTTTTCCATTTTTCTTTCTCTCTTTCTAATATATAAATTCTCTTGCATTTTCTATTTTTCTCTCT
ATCTATTCTACTTGTTTATTCCCTTCAAGGTTTTTTTTTAAGGAGTACTTGTTTTTAGAATATACGGTCA
ACGAACTATAATTAACTAAACAGATCTATGTGAGACCGAAAGTGAAACGTGATTTCATGCGTCATTTTGA
ACATTTTGTAAATCTTATTTAATAATGTGTGCGGCAATTCACATTTAATTTATGAATGTTTTCTTAACAT
CGCGGCAACTCAAGAAACGGCAGGTTCGGATCTTAGCTACTAGAGAAAGAGGAGAAATACTAGATGCGTA
AAGGCGAAGAGCTGTTCACTGGTGTCGTCCCTATTCTGGTGGAACTGGATGGTGATGTCAACGGTCATAA
GTTTTCCGTGCGTGGCGAGGGTGAAGGTGACGCAACTAATGGTAAACTGACGCTGAAGTTCATCTGTACT
ACTGGTAAACTGCCGGTTCCTTGGCCGACTCTGGTAACGACGCTGACTTATGGTGTTCAGTGCTTTGCTC
GTTATCCGGACCATATGAAGCAGCATGACTTCTTCAAGTCCGCCATGCCGGAAGGCTATGTGCAGGAACG
CACGATTTCCTTTAAGGATGACGGCACGTACAAAACGCGTGCGGAAGTGAAATTTGAAGGCGATACCCTG
GTAAACCGCATTGAGCTGAAAGGCATTGACTTTAAAGAGGACGGCAATATCCTGGGCCATAAGCTGGAAT
ACAATTTTAACAGCCACAATGTTTACATCACCGCCGATAAACAAAAAAATGGCATTAAAGCGAATTTTAA
AATTCGCCACAACGTGGAGGATGGCAGCGTGCAGCTGGCTGATCACTACCAGCAAAACACTCCAATCGGT
GATGGTCCTGTTCTGCTGCCAGACAATCACTATCTGAGCACGCAAAGCGTTCTGTCTAAAGATCCGAACG
AGAAACGCGATCATATGGTTCTGCTGGAGTTCGTAACCGCAGCGGGCATCACGCATGGTATGGATGAACT
GTACAAATGACCAGGCATCAAATAAAACGAAAGGCTCAGTCGAAAGACTGGGCCTTTCGTTTTATCTGTT
GTTTGTCGGTGAACGCTCTCTACTAGAGTCACACTGGCTCACCTTCGGGTGGGCCTTTCTGCGTTTATAG
GTCTCAATCCCCTTCTGGCATGTACCCCTACGACGTTCCCGACTACGCTTCTTATCCATATGATGTGCCA
GATTACGCGGGATATCCGTATGATGTCCCGGATTACGCCTAACTCGAGTGGCGCCAATTGGTGCGGCAAT
TGATAATAACGAAAATGTCTTTTAATGATCTGGGTATAATGAGGAATTTTCCGAACGTTTTTACTTTATA
TATATATATACATGTAACATATATTCTATACGCTATAGAGAAAGGAAATTTTTCAATTAAAAAAAAAATA
GAGAAAGAGTTTCACTTCTTGATTATCGCTAACACTAATGGTTGAAGTACTGCTACTTTAATTTTATGCT
GCCAATGAGACGACGGGGTCATCACGGCTCATCATGCGCCAAACAAATGTGTGCAATACACGCTCGGATG
ACTGCATGATGACCGCACTGACTGGGGACAGCAGATCCACCTAAGCCTGTGAGAGAAGCAGACACCCGAC
AGATCAAGGCAGTTAACTAGTGCACTGCAGTACAAATCGTCCCCAACAAAAGTGGGCTCTCAAAATTCAT
CACATTTAAATGCATATAGGAAGAGCAACAGTTGGTTTGCATCTGATGTTCCTTAAAGATTTCGACATAA
TGTGCGAAGTAGATCCCTTCAGCACTGTACTTGTTTTTGCGACTAGATTGTAAATCATTCTTTATTTAAT
CTCTTTCTTTAACTACTGCTTAAAGTATAATTTGGTCCGTAGTTTAATAACTATACTAAGCGAACGCTCT
CTCGAAATTTTTCTTAACGCGTCCTTGTACTGCGTCTAACGCTTTTGCCACTTGGATTTCTATTATAGGA
AATAGTCTCACTTACTGGGCGACGAATTTTCGCGTTTTGATGAAGCACAGGAAGAATTTCTTTATGCTCA
GAAGTTTGACAGCAAGCAAGTTCATCATTCGAACTAGCCTTATTGTTTTAGTTCAGTGACAGCGAACTGC
CGTACTCGATGCTTTATTTCTCACGGTAGAGCGGAAGAACAGATAGATCCCTACATATTGCTACCACTTC
TATTACACAATAGTTTCAATAGCTTGCAGCGTAGCTAAACTCTAAAATTTATCTAAATCACTCATATAAA
CCGAACCCTTCCCCTTCCGCTTATAGTACAGCTGATGCTCCTTCACTATTTTAACATGTGGAATTCTTGA
AAGAATGAAATCGCCATGCCAAGCCATCACACGGTCTTTTATGCAATTGATTGACCGCCTGCAACACATA
GGCAGTAAAATTTTTACAAGCAGTAGCAGAACAGGCCACACAATCGCAAGTGATTAACGTCCACACAGGT
ATAGGGTTTCTGGACCATATGATACATGCTCTGGCCAAGCATTCCGGCTGGTCGCTAATCGTTGAGTGCC
GAGCGGCCGCGATTATCAAAAAGGATCTTCACCTAGATCCTTTTAAATTAAAAATGAAGTTTTAAATCAA
TCTAAAGTATATATGAGTAAACTTGGTCTGACAG
